Addgene plasmid #161693: IDG_KCNN1_OE_1
Purpose: Overexpresses KCNN1
Depositing lab: Mike McManus. Depositing organization: University of California, San Francisco (UCSF).
Backbone
  Vector backbone: pLX304
  Vector type: Mammalian Expression
  Selectable markers: Blasticidin
Growth in bacteria
  Bacterial resistance: Ampicillin, 100 μg/mL
  Growth temperature: 30°C
  Growth strain: NEB Stable
  Copy number: Low Copy
Gene/Insert
  Gene/Insert name: KCNN1
  Species: H. sapiens (human)
  Entrez Gene: KCNN1 (a.k.a. KCa2.1, SK1, SKCA1, hSK1)
  Tag / fusion protein: V5 (C terminal on backbone)
  Cloning method: Gateway Cloning
Terms and licenses: Academic/Nonprofit Terms; Industry Terms: Not Available to Industry
How to cite: IDG_KCNN1_OE_1 was a gift from Mike McManus (Addgene plasmid # 161693 ; http://n2t.net/addgene:161693 ; RRID:Addgene_161693)
