[The description below was written by a language model from this plasmid's Addgene catalogue record and pLannotate feature annotations shown in this document.]
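Description:
IDG_KCNN1_OE_1 is a 9,354-nt mammalian overexpression plasmid for human KCNN1, built on the pLX304 backbone by Gateway cloning. The catalogue lists the vector type simply as mammalian expression, but the feature table shows a third-generation-style, self-inactivating HIV-1 lentiviral transfer architecture. An RSV promoter drives a truncated 5' LTR, followed by the Ψ packaging signal with a gag fragment, the Rev response element and a central polypurine tract. A ΔU3 3' LTR closes the viral unit, so the integrated provirus lacks LTR promoter activity. In bacteria the plasmid is selected with ampicillin (AmpR) and replicates from a ColE1/pUC-type origin. The annotation calls this origin high-copy, whereas the catalogue lists the plasmid as low copy and names a recombination-stable growth strain, which is typical for LTR-containing vectors. The backbone also carries an f1 ori, an SV40 ori and poly(A) signal, T7 and T3 promoters, and lac-derived remnants.

Within the viral unit there are two expression cassettes. A human PGK promoter drives blasticidin S deaminase, allowing blasticidin selection of transduced or transfected mammalian cells. Downstream, the CMV enhancer/promoter drives the KCNN1 open reading frame, which is flanked by attB1 and attB2 remnants from the Gateway recombination and followed by the backbone's C-terminal V5 epitope tag for detection. A WPRE follows to enhance transcript stability and expression. KCNN1 (SK1, KCa2.1) encodes a voltage-independent, calcium-activated potassium channel that hyperpolarizes the membrane and is thought to contribute to the slow neuronal afterhyperpolarization. The stated purpose is KCNN1 overexpression, and the design suits stable, selectable expression of the V5-tagged channel in mammalian cells.
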