Features (pLannotate 1.2.2; 31 found; start..end, strand, type, name):
     46..349     +  enhancer       CMV enhancer: human cytomegalovirus immediate early enhancer
    350..553     +  promoter       CMV promoter: human cytomegalovirus (CMV) immediate early promoter
    577..594     +  protein_bind   attB1 (fragment): mutant version of attB; core recombination site for the Gateway® BP reaction BP Clonase™
    603..2231    +  CDS            KCNN1: KCNN1_HUMAN - Also known as SK. Experimental evidence at transcript level: Swiss-Prot protein existence level 2. Forms a voltage-independent potassium channel activated by intracellular calcium. Activation is followed by membrane hyperpolarization. Thought to regulate neuronal excitability by contributing to the slow component of synaptic afterhyperpolarization. The channel is blocked by apamin (By similarity). From Homo sapiens (Human).
   2239..2256    -  protein_bind   attB2 (fragment): mutant version of attB; core recombination site for the Gateway® BP reaction BP Clonase™
   2259..2300    +  CDS            V5 tag: epitope tag from simian virus 5
   2342..2930    +  misc_feature   WPRE: woodchuck hepatitis virus posttranscriptional regulatory element
   2981..3000    +  misc_feature   cPPT/CTS (fragment): central polypurine tract and central termination sequence of HIV-1
   3002..3235    +  LTR            3' LTR (ΔU3): self-inactivating 3' long terminal repeat (LTR) from HIV-1
   3313..3434    +  polyA_signal   SV40 poly(A) signal: SV40 polyadenylation signal
   3474..3609    +  rep_origin     SV40 ori: SV40 origin of replication
   3630..3648    -  promoter       T7 promoter: promoter for bacteriophage T7 RNA polymerase
   3656..3811    +  CDS            lacZα (fragment): LacZα fragment of β-galactosidase; lacZ fragment
   3816..4244    +  rep_origin     f1 ori (sequence partly withheld): f1 bacteriophage origin of replication; arrow indicates direction of (+) strand synthesis
   4297..4401    +  promoter       AmpR promoter: bla
   4402..5262    +  CDS            AmpR: β-lactamase; bla; confers resistance to ampicillin, carbenicillin, and related antibiotics
   5433..6021    +  rep_origin     ori: high-copy-number ColE1/pMB1/pBR322/pUC origin of replication
   6204..6296    +  CDS            lacI (fragment): lac repressor; lacI; The lac repressor binds to the lac operator to inhibit transcription in E. coli. This inhibition can be relieved by adding lactose or isopropyl-β-D-thiogalactopyranoside (IPTG).
   6309..6330    +  protein_bind   CAP binding site: CAP binding activates transcription in the presence of cAMP. E. coli catabolite activator protein
   6345..6375    +  promoter       lac promoter: promoter for the E. coli lac operon
   6383..6399    +  protein_bind   lac operator: The lac repressor binds to the lac operator to inhibit transcription in E. coli. This inhibition can be relieved by adding lactose or isopropyl-β-D-thiogalactopyranoside (IPTG). lac repressor encoded by lacI
   6444..6462    +  promoter       T3 promoter: promoter for bacteriophage T3 RNA polymerase
   6490..6716    +  promoter       RSV promoter: Rous sarcoma virus enhancer/promoter
   6717..6897    +  LTR            5' LTR (truncated): truncated 5' long terminal repeat (LTR) from HIV-1
   6944..7069    +  misc_feature   HIV-1 Ψ: packaging signal of human immunodeficiency virus type 1
   7053..7416    +  CDS            HIV-1 gag (fragment): gag protein from human immunodeficiency virus 1; gag
   7562..7795    +  misc_feature   RRE: The Rev response element (RRE) of HIV-1 allows for Rev-dependent mRNA export from the nucleus to the cytoplasm.
   8172..8198    +  CDS            Rev (fragment): human immunodeficiency virus 1 (HIV-1) Rev protein; rev; enhances nuclear export of unspliced and incompletely spliced viral mRNAs
   8199..8699    +  promoter       hPGK promoter: human phosphoglycerate kinase 1 promoter
   8711..9106    +  CDS            BSD: blasticidin S deaminase; Aspergillus terreus BSD; confers resistance to blasticidin
   9166..9283    +  misc_feature   cPPT/CTS: central polypurine tract and central termination sequence of HIV-1
>Addgene plasmid #161693 | IDG_KCNN1_OE_1 | addgene full sequence | sequence record 334569 | Addgene NGS Result
ATCAATTACGGGGTCATTAGTTCATAGCCCATATATGGAGTTCCGCGTTACATAACTTACGGTAAATGGC
CCGCCTGGCTGACCGCCCAACGACCCCCGCCCATTGACGTCAATAATGACGTATGTTCCCATAGTAACGC
CAATAGGGACTTTCCATTGACGTCAATGGGTGGAGTATTTACGGTAAACTGCCCACTTGGCAGTACATCA
AGTGTATCATATGCCAAGTACGCCCCCTATTGACGTCAATGACGGTAAATGGCCCGCCTGGCATTATGCC
CAGTACATGACCTTATGGGACTTTCCTACTTGGCAGTACATCTACGTATTAGTCATCGCTATTACCATGG
TGATGCGGTTTTGGCAGTACATCAATGGGCGTGGATAGCGGTTTGACTCACGGGGATTTCCAAGTCTCCA
CCCCATTGACGTCAATGGGAGTTTGTTTTGGCACCAAAATCAACGGGACTTTCCAAAATGTCGTAACAAC
TCCGCCCCATTGACGCAAATGGGCGGTAGGCGTGTACGGTGGGAGGTCTATATAAGCAGAGCTCTCTGGC
TAACTGTCGGGATCAACAAGTTTGTACAAAAAAGTTGGCACCATGAACAGCCACAGCTACAATGGCAGCG
TGGGGCGGCCGCTGGGCAGCGGGCCGGGCGCCCTGGGACGAGACCCTCCGGACCCTGAGGCCGGCCACCC
CCCACAACCCCCGCACAGCCCGGGCCTCCAGGTGGTAGTGGCCAAGAGTGAGCCAGCCCGGCCCTCACCC
GGCAGCCCCCGGGGGCAGCCCCAGGACCAGGACGATGACGAGGATGATGAGGAAGATGAGGCCGGCAGGC
AGAGAGCCTCGGGGAAACCCTCAAATGTGGGCCACCGCCTGGGCCACCGGCGGGCGCTCTTCGAGAAGCG
GAAGCGCCTCAGCGACTATGCCCTCATTTTCGGCATGTTTGGCATCGTCGTCATGGTGACGGAGACCGAG
CTGTCCTGGGGGGTGTACACCAAGGAGTCTCTGTACTCATTCGCACTCAAATGCCTCATCAGCCTCTCCA
CGGCCATCCTGCTGGGTCTCGTTGTCCTCTACCATGCCCGGGAGATCCAGCTGTTCATGGTGGACAACGG
GGCTGATGACTGGCGCATCGCCATGACCTGCGAGCGCGTGTTCCTCATCTCGCTAGAGCTGGCAGTGTGC
GCCATTCACCCGGTGCCCGGCCACTACCGCTTCACGTGGACGGCGCGGCTGGCCTTCACGTACGCGCCCT
CGGTGGCCGAGGCCGACGTGGACGTGCTGCTGTCCATCCCCATGTTCCTGCGCCTCTACCTGCTGGGCCG
GGTGATGCTACTGCACAGCAAAATCTTCACGGACGCCTCGAGCCGCAGCATCGGGGCCCTCAACAAGATC
ACCTTCAACACGCGCTTCGTCATGAAGACACTCATGACCATCTGCCCCGGCACCGTGCTGCTGGTCTTCA
GCATCTCCTCCTGGATCATCGCAGCCTGGACCGTGCGCGTCTGCGAGAGGTACCACGACAAGCAGGAAGT
GACCAGCAACTTCCTGGGGGCCATGTGGCTGATTTCCATCACCTTCCTCTCCATTGGCTACGGCGACATG
GTGCCCCACACCTACTGCGGGAAGGGTGTGTGCCTGCTCACTGGCATCATGGGAGCTGGCTGTACCGCGC
TCGTGGTGGCTGTGGTGGCTCGGAAGCTGGAGCTCACCAAGGCTGAGAAGCACGTGCACAACTTCATGAT
GGACACTCAGCTCACCAAGCGGGTAAAAAACGCCGCTGCTAACGTTCTCAGGGAGACGTGGCTCATCTAC
AAACATACCAGGCTGGTGAAGAAGCCAGACCAAGCCCGGGTTCGGAAACACCAGCGTAAGTTCCTCCAAG
CCATCCATCAGGCTCAGAAGCTCCGGAGTGTGAAGATCGAGCAAGGGAAGCTGAACGACCAGGCTAACAC
GCTTACCGACCTAGCCAAGACCCAGACCGTCATGTACGACCTTGTATCGGAGCTGCACGCTCAGCACGAG
GAGCTGGAGGCCCGCCTGGCCACCCTGGAAAGCCGCTTGGATGCGCTGGGTGCCTCTCTACAGGCCCTGC
CTGGCCTCATCGCCCAAGCCATACGCCCACCCCCGCCTCCCCTGCCTCCCAGGCCCGGCCCCGGCCCCCA
AGACCAGGCAGCCCGGAGCTCCCCCTGCCGGTGGACGCCCGTGGCCCCCTCGGACTGCGGGTTGCCAACT
TTCTTGTACAAAGTGGTTGGTAAGCCTATCCCTAACCCTCTCCTCGGTCTCGATTCTACGTAGTAATGAG
CTAGCGCTAACCGGTGGCGCGTTAAGTCGACAATCAACCTCTGGATTACAAAATTTGTGAAAGATTGACT
GGTATTCTTAACTATGTTGCTCCTTTTACGCTATGTGGATACGCTGCTTTAATGCCTTTGTATCATGCTA
TTGCTTCCCGTATGGCTTTCATTTTCTCCTCCTTGTATAAATCCTGGTTGCTGTCTCTTTATGAGGAGTT
GTGGCCCGTTGTCAGGCAACGTGGCGTGGTGTGCACTGTGTTTGCTGACGCAACCCCCACTGGTTGGGGC
ATTGCCACCACCTGTCAGCTCCTTTCCGGGACTTTCGCTTTCCCCCTCCCTATTGCCACGGCGGAACTCA
TCGCCGCCTGCCTTGCCCGCTGCTGGACAGGGGCTCGGCTGTTGGGCACTGACAATTCCGTGGTGTTGTC
GGGGAAATCATCGTCCTTTCCTTGGCTGCTCGCCTGTGTTGCCACCTGGATTCTGCGCGGGACGTCCTTC
TGCTACGTCCCTTCGGCCCTCAATCCAGCGGACCTTCCTTCCCGCGGCCTGCTGCCGGCTCTGCGGCCTC
TTCCGCGTCTTCGCCTTCGCCCTCAGACGAGTCGGATCTCCCTTTGGGCCGCCTCCCCGCGTCGACTTTA
AGACCAATGACTTACAAGGCAGCTGTAGATCTTAGCCACTTTTTAAAAGAAAAGGGGGGACTGGAAGGGC
TAATTCACTCCCAACGAAGACAAGATCTGCTTTTTGCTTGTACTGGGTCTCTCTGGTTAGACCAGATCTG
AGCCTGGGAGCTCTCTGGCTAACTAGGGAACCCACTGCTTAAGCCTCAATAAAGCTTGCCTTGAGTGCTT
CAAGTAGTGTGTGCCCGTCTGTTGTGTGACTCTGGTAACTAGAGATCCCTCAGACCCTTTTAGTCAGTGT
GGAAAATCTCTAGCAGTACGTATAGTAGTTCATGTCATCTTATTATTCAGTATTTATAACTTGCAAAGAA
ATGAATATCAGAGAGTGAGAGGAACTTGTTTATTGCAGCTTATAATGGTTACAAATAAAGCAATAGCATC
ACAAATTTCACAAATAAAGCATTTTTTTCACTGCATTCTAGTTGTGGTTTGTCCAAACTCATCAATGTAT
CTTATCATGTCTGGCTCTAGCTATCCCGCCCCTAACTCCGCCCATCCCGCCCCTAACTCCGCCCAGTTCC
GCCCATTCTCCGCCCCATGGCTGACTAATTTTTTTTATTTATGCAGAGGCCGAGGCCGCCTCGGCCTCTG
AGCTATTCCAGAAGTAGTGAGGAGGCTTTTTTGGAGGCCTAGGGACGTACCCAATTCGCCCTATAGTGAG
TCGTATTACGCGCGCTCACTGGCCGTCGTTTTACAACGTCGTGACTGGGAAAACCCTGGCGTTACCCAAC
TTAATCGCCTTGCAGCACATCCCCCTTTCGCCAGCTGGCGTAATAGCGAAGAGGCCCGCACCGATCGCCC
TTCCCAACAGTTGCGCAGCCTGAATGGCGAATGGG
[124 nt withheld, positions 3816-3939]
C
[91 nt withheld, positions 3941-4031]
A
[49 nt withheld, positions 4033-4081]
CCTTTGACGTTGGAGTCCACGTTCTTT
[37 nt withheld, positions 4109-4145]
ACCCTATCTCGGTCTATTCTTTTGATTTATAAGGGATTTTGCCGATTTCGGCCTATTGGTTAAAAAATGA
GCTGATTTAACAAAAATTTAACGCGAATTTTAACAAAATATTAACGCTTACAATTTAGGTGGCACTTTTC
GGGGAAATGTGCGCGGAACCCCTATTTGTTTATTTTTCTAAATACATTCAAATATGTATCCGCTCATGAG
ACAATAACCCTGATAAATGCTTCAATAATATTGAAAAAGGAAGAGTATGAGTATTCAACATTTCCGTGTC
GCCCTTATTCCCTTTTTTGCGGCATTTTGCCTTCCTGTTTTTGCTCACCCAGAAACGCTGGTGAAAGTAA
AAGATGCTGAAGATCAGTTGGGTGCACGAGTGGGTTACATCGAACTGGATCTCAACAGCGGTAAGATCCT
TGAGAGTTTTCGCCCCGAAGAACGTTTTCCAATGATGAGCACTTTTAAAGTTCTGCTATGTGGCGCGGTA
TTATCCCGTATTGACGCCGGGCAAGAGCAACTCGGTCGCCGCATACACTATTCTCAGAATGACTTGGTTG
AGTACTCACCAGTCACAGAAAAGCATCTTACGGATGGCATGACAGTAAGAGAATTATGCAGTGCTGCCAT
AACCATGAGTGATAACACTGCGGCCAACTTACTTCTGACAACGATCGGAGGACCGAAGGAGCTAACCGCT
TTTTTGCACAACATGGGGGATCATGTAACTCGCCTTGATCGTTGGGAACCGGAGCTGAATGAAGCCATAC
CAAACGACGAGCGTGACACCACGATGCCTGTAGCAATGGCAACAACGTTGCGCAAACTATTAACTGGCGA
ACTACTTACTCTAGCTTCCCGGCAACAATTAATAGACTGGATGGAGGCGGATAAAGTTGCAGGACCACTT
CTGCGCTCGGCCCTTCCGGCTGGCTGGTTTATTGCTGATAAATCTGGAGCCGGTGAGCGTGGGTCTCGCG
GTATCATTGCAGCACTGGGGCCAGATGGTAAGCCCTCCCGTATCGTAGTTATCTACACGACGGGGAGTCA
GGCAACTATGGATGAACGAAATAGACAGATCGCTGAGATAGGTGCCTCACTGATTAAGCATTGGTAACTG
TCAGACCAAGTTTACTCATATATACTTTAGATTGATTTAAAACTTCATTTTTAATTTAAAAGGATCTAGG
TGAAGATCCTTTTTGATAATCTCATGACCAAAATCCCTTAACGTGAGTTTTCGTTCCACTGAGCGTCAGA
CCCCGTAGAAAAGATCAAAGGATCTTCTTGAGATCCTTTTTTTCTGCGCGTAATCTGCTGCTTGCAAACA
AAAAAACCACCGCTACCAGCGGTGGTTTGTTTGCCGGATCAAGAGCTACCAACTCTTTTTCCGAAGGTAA
CTGGCTTCAGCAGAGCGCAGATACCAAATACTGTTCTTCTAGTGTAGCCGTAGTTAGGCCACCACTTCAA
GAACTCTGTAGCACCGCCTACATACCTCGCTCTGCTAATCCTGTTACCAGTGGCTGCTGCCAGTGGCGAT
AAGTCGTGTCTTACCGGGTTGGACTCAAGACGATAGTTACCGGATAAGGCGCAGCGGTCGGGCTGAACGG
GGGGTTCGTGCACACAGCCCAGCTTGGAGCGAACGACCTACACCGAACTGAGATACCTACAGCGTGAGCT
ATGAGAAAGCGCCACGCTTCCCGAAGGGAGAAAGGCGGACAGGTATCCGGTAAGCGGCAGGGTCGGAACA
GGAGAGCGCACGAGGGAGCTTCCAGGGGGAAACGCCTGGTATCTTTATAGTCCTGTCGGGTTTCGCCACC
TCTGACTTGAGCGTCGATTTTTGTGATGCTCGTCAGGGGGGCGGAGCCTATGGAAAAACGCCAGCAACGC
GGCCTTTTTACGGTTCCTGGCCTTTTGCTGGCCTTTTGCTCACATGTTCTTTCCTGCGTTATCCCCTGAT
TCTGTGGATAACCGTATTACCGCCTTTGAGTGAGCTGATACCGCTCGCCGCAGCCGAACGACCGAGCGCA
GCGAGTCAGTGAGCGAGGAAGCGGAAGAGCGCCCAATACGCAAACCGCCTCTCCCCGCGCGTTGGCCGAT
TCATTAATGCAGCTGGCACGACAGGTTTCCCGACTGGAAAGCGGGCAGTGAGCGCAACGCAATTAATGTG
AGTTAGCTCACTCATTAGGCACCCCAGGCTTTACACTTTATGCTTCCGGCTCGTATGTTGTGTGGAATTG
TGAGCGGATAACAATTTCACACAGGAAACAGCTATGACCATGATTACGCCAAGCGCGCAATTAACCCTCA
CTAAAGGGAACAAAAGCTGGAGCTGCAAGCTTAATGTAGTCTTATGCAATACTCTTGTAGTCTTGCAACA
TGGTAACGATGAGTTAGCAACATGCCTTACAAGGAGAGAAAAAGCACCGTGCATGCCGATTGGTGGAAGT
AAGGTGGTACGATCGTGCCTTATTAGGAAGGCAACAGACGGGTCTGACATGGATTGGACGAACCACTGAA
TTGCCGCATTGCAGAGATATTGTATTTAAGTGCCTAGCTCGATACATAAACGGGTCTCTCTGGTTAGACC
AGATCTGAGCCTGGGAGCTCTCTGGCTAACTAGGGAACCCACTGCTTAAGCCTCAATAAAGCTTGCCTTG
AGTGCTTCAAGTAGTGTGTGCCCGTCTGTTGTGTGACTCTGGTAACTAGAGATCCCTCAGACCCTTTTAG
TCAGTGTGGAAAATCTCTAGCAGTGGCGCCCGAACAGGGACTTGAAAGCGAAAGGGAAACCAGAGGAGCT
CTCTCGACGCAGGACTCGGCTTGCTGAAGCGCGCACGGCAAGAGGCGAGGGGCGGCGACTGGTGAGTACG
CCAAAAATTTTGACTAGCGGAGGCTAGAAGGAGAGAGATGGGTGCGAGAGCGTCAGTATTAAGCGGGGGA
GAATTAGATCGCGATGGGAAAAAATTCGGTTAAGGCCAGGGGGAAAGAAAAAATATAAATTAAAACATAT
AGTATGGGCAAGCAGGGAGCTAGAACGATTCGCAGTTAATCCTGGCCTGTTAGAAACATCAGAAGGCTGT
AGACAAATACTGGGACAGCTACAACCATCCCTTCAGACAGGATCAGAAGAACTTAGATCATTATATAATA
CAGTAGCAACCCTCTATTGTGTGCATCAAAGGATAGAGATAAAAGACACCAAGGAAGCTTTAGACAAGAT
AGAGGAAGAGCAAAACAAAAGTAAGACCACCGCACAGCAAGCGGCCGCTGATCTTCAGACCTGGAGGAGG
AGATATGAGGGACAATTGGAGAAGTGAATTATATAAATATAAAGTAGTAAAAATTGAACCATTAGGAGTA
GCACCCACCAAGGCAAAGAGAAGAGTGGTGCAGAGAGAAAAAAGAGCAGTGGGAATAGGAGCTTTGTTCC
TTGGGTTCTTGGGAGCAGCAGGAAGCACTATGGGCGCAGCGTCAATGACGCTGACGGTACAGGCCAGACA
ATTATTGTCTGGTATAGTGCAGCAGCAGAACAATTTGCTGAGGGCTATTGAGGCGCAACAGCATCTGTTG
CAACTCACAGTCTGGGGCATCAAGCAGCTCCAGGCAAGAATCCTGGCTGTGGAAAGATACCTAAAGGATC
AACAGCTCCTGGGGATTTGGGGTTGCTCTGGAAAACTCATTTGCACCACTGCTGTGCCTTGGAATGCTAG
TTGGAGTAATAAATCTCTGGAACAGATTTGGAATCACACGACCTGGATGGAGTGGGACAGAGAAATTAAC
AATTACACAAGCTTAATACACTCCTTAATTGAAGAATCGCAAAACCAGCAAGAAAAGAATGAACAAGAAT
TATTGGAATTAGATAAATGGGCAAGTTTGTGGAATTGGTTTAACATAACAAATTGGCTGTGGTATATAAA
ATTATTCATAATGATAGTAGGAGGCTTGGTAGGTTTAAGAATAGTTTTTGCTGTACTTTCTATAGTGAAT
AGAGTTAGGCAGGGATATTCACCATTATCGTTTCAGACCCACCTCCCAACCCCGAGGGGACCCTTGCGCC
TTTTCCAAGGCAGCCCTGGGTTTGCGCAGGGACGCGGCTGCTCTGGGCGTGGTTCCGGGAAACGCAGCGG
CGCCGACCCTGGGTCTCGCACATTCTTCACGTCCGTTCGCAGCGTCACCCGGATCTTCGCCGCTACCCTT
GTGGGCCCCCCGGCGACGCTTCCTGCTCCGCCCCTAAGTCGGGAAGGTTCCTTGCGGTTCGCGGCGTGCC
GGACGTGACAAACGGAAGCCGCACGTCTCACTAGTACCCTCGCAGACGGACAGCGCCAGGGAGCAATGGC
AGCGCGCCGACCGCGATGGGCTGTGGCCAATAGCGGCTGCTCAGCAGGGCGCGCCGAGAGCAGCGGCCGG
GAAGGGGCGGTGCGGGAGGCGGGGTGTGGGGCGGTAGTGTGGGCCCTGTTCCTGCCCGCGCGGTGTTCCG
CATTCTGCAAGCCTCCGGAGCGCACGTCGGCAGTCGGCTCCCTCGTTGACCGAATCACCGACCTCTCTCC
CCAGGGGGTACCACCATGGCCAAGCCTTTGTCTCAAGAAGAATCCACCCTCATTGAAAGAGCAACGGCTA
CAATCAACAGCATCCCCATCTCTGAAGACTACAGCGTCGCCAGCGCAGCTCTCTCTAGCGACGGCCGCAT
CTTCACTGGTGTCAATGTATATCATTTTACTGGGGGACCTTGTGCAGAACTCGTGGTGCTGGGCACTGCT
GCTGCTGCGGCAGCTGGCAACCTGACTTGTATCGTCGCGATCGGAAATGAGAACAGGGGCATCTTGAGCC
CCTGCGGACGGTGCCGACAGGTGCTTCTCGATCTGCATCCTGGGATCAAAGCCATAGTGAAGGACAGTGA
TGGACAGCCGACGGCAGTTGGGATTCGTGAATTGCTGCCCTCTGGTTATGTGTGGGAGGGCCTGCAGCTG
CAGTAGTAAGAATTCTAGATCTTGAGACAAATGGCAGTATTCATCCACAATTTTAAAAGAAAAGGGGGGA
TTGGGGGGTACAGTGCAGGGGAAAGAATAGTAGACATAATAGCAACAGACATACAAACTAAAGAATTACA
AAAACAAATTACAAAAATTCAAAATTTTCGGGTTTATTACAGGGACAGCAGAGATCCACTTTGGCGCCGG
CTCGAGGGGGCCCGGGGTTATTAATAGTA
