>Addgene plasmid #161693 | IDG_KCNN1_OE_1 | depositor partial sequence | sequence record 313392 | Sequence
ATGAACAGCCACAGCTACAATGGCAGCGTGGGGCGGCCGCTGGGCAGCGGGCCGGGCGCCCTGGGACGAG
ACCCTCCGGACCCTGAGGCCGGCCACCCCCCACAACCCCCGCACAGCCCGGGCCTCCAGGTGGTAGTGGC
CAAGAGTGAGCCAGCCCGGCCCTCACCCGGCAGCCCCCGGGGGCAGCCCCAGGACCAGGACGATGACGAG
GATGATGAGGAAGATGAGGCCGGCAGGCAGAGAGCCTCGGGGAAACCCTCAAATGTGGGCCACCGCCTGG
GCCACCGGCGGGCGCTCTTCGAGAAGCGGAAGCGCCTCAGCGACTATGCCCTCATTTTCGGCATGTTTGG
CATCGTCGTCATGGTGACGGAGACCGAGCTGTCCTGGGGGGTGTACACCAAGGAGTCTCTGTACTCATTC
GCACTCAAATGCCTCATCAGCCTCTCCACGGCCATCCTGCTGGGTCTCGTTGTCCTCTACCATGCCCGGG
AGATCCAGCTGTTCATGGTGGACAACGGGGCTGATGACTGGCGCATCGCCATGACCTGCGAGCGCGTGTT
CCTCATCTCGCTAGAGCTGGCAGTGTGCGCCATTCACCCGGTGCCCGGCCACTACCGCTTCACGTGGACG
GCGCGGCTGGCCTTCACGTACGCGCCCTCGGTGGCCGAGGCCGACGTGGACGTGCTGCTGTCCATCCCCA
TGTTCCTGCGCCTCTACCTGCTGGGCCGGGTGATGCTACTGCACAGCAAAATCTTCACGGACGCCTCGAG
CCGCAGCATCGGGGCCCTCAACAAGATCACCTTCAACACGCGCTTCGTCATGAAGACACTCATGACCATC
TGCCCCGGCACCGTGCTGCTGGTCTTCAGCATCTCCTCCTGGATCATCGCAGCCTGGACCGTGCGCGTCT
GCGAGAGGTACCACGACAAGCAGGAAGTGACCAGCAACTTCCTGGGGGCCATGTGGCTGATTTCCATCAC
CTTCCTCTCCATTGGCTACGGCGACATGGTGCCCCACACCTACTGCGGGAAGGGTGTGTGCCTGCTCACT
GGCATCATGGGAGCTGGCTGTACCGCGCTCGTGGTGGCTGTGGTGGCTCGGAAGCTGGAGCTCACCAAGG
CTGAGAAGCACGTGCACAACTTCATGATGGACACTCAGCTCACCAAGCGGGTAAAAAACGCCGCTGCTAA
CGTTCTCAGGGAGACGTGGCTCATCTACAAACATACCAGGCTGGTGAAGAAGCCAGACCAAGCCCGGGTT
CGGAAACACCAGCGTAAGTTCCTCCAAGCCATCCATCAGGCTCAGAAGCTCCGGAGTGTGAAGATCGAGC
AAGGGAAGCTGAACGACCAGGCTAACACGCTTACCGACCTAGCCAAGACCCAGACCGTCATGTACGACCT
TGTATCGGAGCTGCACGCTCAGCACGAGGAGCTGGAGGCCCGCCTGGCCACCCTGGAAAGCCGCTTGGAT
GCGCTGGGTGCCTCTCTACAGGCCCTGCCTGGCCTCATCGCCCAAGCCATACGCCCACCCCCGCCTCCCC
TGCCTCCCAGGCCCGGCCCCGGCCCCCAAGACCAGGCAGCCCGGAGCTCCCCCTGCCGGTGGACGCCCGT
GGCCCCCTCGGACTGCGGGTTGCCAACTTTCTTGTACAAAGTGGTTGGTAAGCCTATCCCTAACCCTCTC
CTCGGTCTCGATTCTACGTAG
